>Addgene plasmid #48548 | pFUSB4_GTCA | depositor full sequence | sequence record 70248 | Full Sequence
ATGTTTTCCCAGTCACGACGTTGTAAAACGACGGCCAGTCTTAAGCGTCTCATGGCCTGACCCCGGACCA
AGTGGTGGCCTATCGCCAGCAACAATGGCGGCAAGCAAGCGCTCGAAACGGTGCAGCGGCTGTTGCCGGT
GCTGTGCCAGGACCATGGCCTGACCCCGGACCAAGTGGTGGCTATCGCCAGCAACGGTGGCGGCAAGCAA
GCGCTCGAAACGGTGCAGCGGCTGTTGCCGGTGCTGTGCCAGGACCATGGCCTGACTCCGGACCAAGTGG
TGGCTATCGCCAGCCACGATGGCGGCAAGCAAGCGCTCGAAACGGTGCAGCGGCTGTTGCCGGTGCTGTG
CCAGGACCATGGCCTGACCCCGGACCAAGTGGTGGCTATCGCCAGCAACATTGGCGGCAAGCAAGCGCTC
GAAACGGTGCAGCGGCTGTTGCCGGTGCTGTGCCAGGACCATGGCCTGACCCCGGACCAAGTGGTGGCTA
TCGAGACGTCTAGACCAGCCAGGACAGAAATGCCTCGACTTCGCTGCTACCCAAGGTTGCCGGGTGACGC
ACACCGTGGAAACGGATGAAGGCACGAACCCAGTGGACATAAGCCTGTTCGGTTCGTAAGCTGTAATGCA
AGTAGCGTATGCGCTCACGCAACTGGTCCAGAACCTTGACCGAACGCAGCGGTGGTAACGGCGCAGTGGC
GGTTTTCATGGCTTGTTATGACTGTTTTTTTGGGGTACAGTCTATGCCTCGGGCATCCAAGCAGCAAGCG
CGTTACGCCGTGGGTCGATGTTTGATGTTATGGAGCAGCAACGATGTTACGCAGCAGGGCAGTCGCCCTA
AAACAAAGTTAAACATTATGAGGGAAGCGGTGATCGCCGAAGTATCGACTCAACTATCAGAGGTAGTTGG
CGTCATCGAGCGCCATCTCGAACCGACGTTGCTGGCCGTACATTTGTACGGCTCCGCAGTGGATGGCGGC
CTGAAGCCACACAGTGATATTGATTTGCTGGTTACGGTGACCGTAAGGCTTGATGAAACAACGCGGCGAG
CTTTGATCAACGACCTTTTGGAAACTTCGGCTTCCCCTGGAGAGAGCGAGATTCTCCGCGCTGTAGAAGT
CACCATTGTTGTGCACGACGACATCATTCCGTGGCGTTATCCAGCTAAGCGCGAACTGCAATTTGGAGAA
TGGCAGCGCAATGACATTCTTGCAGGTATCTTCGAGCCAGCCACGATCGACATTGATCTGGCTATCTTGC
TGACAAAAGCAAGAGAACATAGCGTTGCCTTGGTAGGTCCAGCGGCGGAGGAACTCTTTGATCCGGTTCC
TGAACAGGATCTATTTGAGGCGCTAAATGAAACCTTAACGCTATGGAACTCGCCGCCCGACTGGGCTGGC
GATGAGCGAAATGTAGTGCTTACGTTGTCCCGCATTTGGTACAGCGCAGTAACCGGCAAAATCGCGCCGA
AGGATGTCGCTGCCGACTGGGCAATGGAGCGCCTGCCGGCCCAGTATCAGCCCGTCATACTTGAAGCTAG
ACAGGCTTATCTTGGACAAGAAGAAGATCGCTTGGCCTCGCGCGCAGATCAGTTGGAAGAATTTGTCCAC
TACGTGAAAGGCGAGATCACCAAGGTAGTCGGCAAATAACCCTCGAGCCACCCATGACCAAAATCCCTTA
ACGTGAGTTACGCGTCGTTCCACTGAGCGTCAGACCCCGTAGAAAAGATCAAAGGATCTTCTTGAGATCC
TTTTTTTCTGCGCGTAATCTGCTGCTTGCAAACAAAAAAACCACCGCTACCAGCGGTGGTTTGTTTGCCG
GATCAAGAGCTACCAACTCTTTTTCCGAAGGTAACTGGCTTCAGCAGAGCGCAGATACCAAATACTGTCC
TTCTAGTGTAGCCGTAGTTAGGCCACCACTTCAAGAACTCTGTAGCACCGCCTACATACCTCGCTCTGCT
AATCCTGTTACCAGTGGCTGCTGCCAGTGGCGATAAGTCGTGTCTTACCGGGTTGGACTCAAGACGATAG
TTACCGGATAAGGCGCAGCGGTCGGGCTGAACGGGGGGTTCGTGCACACAGCCCAGCTTGGAGCGAACGA
CCTACACCGAACTGAGATACCTACAGCGTGAGCATTGAGAAAGCGCCACGCTTCCCGAAGGGAGAAAGGC
GGACAGGTATCCGGTAAGCGGCAGGGTCGGAACAGGAGAGCGCACGAGGGAGCTTCCAGGGGGAAACGCC
TGGTATCTTTATAGTCCTGTCGGGTTTCGCCACCTCTGACTTGAGCGTCGATTTTTGTGATGCTCGTCAG
GGGGGCGGAGCCTATGGAAAAACGCCAGCAACGCGGCCTTTTTACGGTTCCTGGCCTTTTGCTGGCCTTT
TGCTCACATGTTCTTTCCTGCGTTATCCCCTGATTCTGTGGATAACCGTATTACCGCCTTTGAGTGAGCT
GATACCGCTCGCCGCAGCCGAACGACCGAGCGCAGCGAGTCAGTGAGCGAGGAAGCGGAAGAGCGCCCAA
TACGCAAACCGCCTCTCCCCGCGCGTTGGCCGATTCATTAATGCAGCTGGCACGACAGGTTTCCCGACTG
GAAAGCGGGCAGTGAGCGCAACGCAATTAATACGCGTACCGCTAGCCAGGAAGAGTTTGTAGAAACGCAA
AAAGGCCATCCGTCAGGATGGCCTTCTGCTTAGTTTGATGCCTGGCAGTTTATGGCGGGCGTCCTGCCCG
CCACCCTCCGGGCCGTTGCTTCACAACGTTCAAATCCGCTCCCGGCGGATTTGTCCTACTCAGGAGAGCG
TTCACCGACAAACAACAGATAAAACGAAAGGCCCAGTCTTCCGACTGAGCCTTTCGTTTTATTTGATGCC
TGGCAGTTCCCTACTCTCGCGTTAACGCTAGCATGG
Features (pLannotate 1.2.2; 8 found; start..end, strand, type, name):
      3..39      -  CDS            lacZα (fragment): LacZα fragment of β-galactosidase; lacZ fragment
    596..619     +  promoter       Pc promoter (fragment): intI1 (promoter lies within the coding sequence); class 1 integron promoter
    795..851     +  CDS            GmR (fragment): gentamycin acetyltransferase; aacC1; confers resistance to gentamycin
    858..1649    +  CDS            SmR: aminoglycoside adenylyltransferase (Murphy, 1985); aadA; confers resistance to spectinomycin and streptomycin
   1742..2330    +  rep_origin     ori: high-copy-number ColE1/pMB1/pBR322/pUC origin of replication
   2513..2605    +  CDS            lacI (fragment): lac repressor; lacI; The lac repressor binds to the lac operator to inhibit transcription in E. coli. This inhibition can be relieved by adding lactose or isopropyl-β-D-thiogalactopyranoside (IPTG).
   2660..2687    -  terminator     rrnB T2 terminator: transcription terminator T2 from the E. coli rrnB gene
   2819..2862    +  terminator     rrnB T1 terminator: Escherichia coli rrnB; transcription terminator T1 from the E. coli rrnB gene
