[The description below was written by a language model from this plasmid's Addgene catalogue record and pLannotate feature annotations shown in this document.]
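Description:
pFUSB4_GTCA is a small (about 2.9 kb) bacterial intermediate plasmid from a Golden Gate TALEN assembly system. It is built on the pFUS_B4 array backbone and carries a pre-assembled block of four TAL effector repeats. The synthetic insert encodes the repeat-variable diresidues NN, NG, HD and NI. Under the standard TALE recognition code these specify G, T, C and A, which gives the plasmid its name. The depositor notes that it was made by Golden Gate cloning. It belongs to a set of ready-made repeat modules associated with a simplified 15-RVD GoldyTALEN design for in vivo genome engineering.

Although the catalogue lists the vector type as mammalian expression/TALEN, the annotated features are all prokaryotic, and no eukaryotic promoter, nuclease domain or polyadenylation signal is detected. This fits a cloning intermediate rather than an expression construct. The plasmid replicates in E. coli from a high-copy ColE1/pUC-type origin. Selection is with spectinomycin through the aadA aminoglycoside adenylyltransferase (SmR), which sits downstream of a fragment of the class 1 integron Pc promoter and a residual piece of a gentamicin acetyltransferase gene. Short remnants of lacZα and lacI remain, possibly left over from a blue/white screening cassette displaced by the repeat array, though the record does not say so. The rrnB T1 and T2 terminators are also present.

The feature table does not annotate the TAL repeat array itself, so its exact position and flanking restriction sites are not given. In typical use, such a pFUS_B array would be combined with other repeat modules in a second Golden Gate step and placed into a TALEN backbone to produce a full-length, sequence-specific nuclease.
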