Addgene plasmid #48548: pFUSB4_GTCA
Depositing lab: Stephen Ekker. Depositing organization: Mayo Foundation for Medical Education and Research. Publication: High Efficiency In Vivo Genome Engineering with a Simplified 15-RVD GoldyTALEN Design. Ma AC, Lee HB, Clark KJ, Ekker SC. PLoS One. 2013 May 29;8(5):e65259. doi: 10.1371/journal.pone.0065259. Print 2013. PubMed 23734242.
Backbone
  Vector backbone: pFUS_B4
  Vector type: Mammalian Expression, TALEN
Growth in bacteria
  Bacterial resistance: Spectinomycin, 50 μg/mL
  Growth temperature: 37°C
  Growth strain: Top10
  Copy number: Unknown
Gene/Insert
  Gene/Insert name: RVD sequence: NN NG HD NI
  Species: Synthetic
  Cloning method: Unknown
  Sequencing primers: 5′ ttgatgcctggcagttccct; 3′ cgaaccgaacaggcttatgt
Terms and licenses: Academic/Nonprofit Terms; Industry Terms: Not Available to Industry
Depositor comments: Plasmid was created using Golden Gate cloning.
How to cite: pFUSB4_GTCA was a gift from Stephen Ekker (Addgene plasmid # 48548 ; http://n2t.net/addgene:48548 ; RRID:Addgene_48548)
