>Addgene plasmid #48548 | pFUSB4_GTCA | addgene partial sequence | sequence record 70924 | pCR8_F1 5'-ttgatgcctggcagttccct-3'
TCACGACGTTGTAAAACGACGGCCAGTCTTAAGCGTCTCATGGCCTGACCCCGGACCAAGTGGTGGCTAT
CGCCAGCAACAATGGCGGCAAGCAAGCGCTCGAAACGGTGCAGCGGCTGTTGCCGGTGCTGTGCCAGGAC
CATGGCCTGACCCCGGACCAAGTGGTGGCTATCGCCAGCAACGGTGGCGGCAAGCAAGCGCTCGAAACGG
TGCAGCGGCTGTTGCCGGTGCTGTGCCAGGACCATGGCCTGACTCCGGACCAAGTGGTGGCTATCGCCAG
CCACGATGGCGGCAAGCAAGCGCTCGAAACGGTGCAGCGGCTGTTGCCGGTGCTGTGCCAGGACCATGGC
CTGACCCCGGACCAAGTGGTGGCTATCGCCAGCAACATTGGCGGCAAGCAAGCGCTCGAAACGGTGCAGC
GGCTGTTGCCGGTGCTGTGCCAGGACCATGGCCTGACCCCGGACCAAGTGGTGGCTATCGAGACGTCTAG
ACCAGCCAGGACAGAAATGCCTCGACTTCGCTGCTACCCAAGGTTGCCGGGTGACGCACACCGTGGAAAC
GGATGAAGGCACGAACCCAGTGGACATAAGCCTGTTCGGTTCGTAAGCTGTAATGCAAGTAGCGTATGCG
CTCACGCAACTGGTCCAGAACCTTGACCGAACGCAGCGGTGGTAACGGCGCAGTGGCGGTTTTCATGGCT
TGTTATGACTGTTTTTTTGGGGTACAGTCTATGCCTCGGGCATCCAAGCAGCAAGCGCGTTACGCCGTGG
GTCGATGTTTGATGTTATGGAGCAGCAACGATGTTACGCAGCAGGGCAGTCGCCCTAAAACAAAGTTAAA
CATTATGAGGGAAGCGGTGATCGCCGAAGTATCGACTCAACTATCAGAGGTAGTTGGCGTCATCGAGCGC
CATCTCGAACCGACGTTGCTGGCCGTACATTTGTA
